Addgene plasmid #191075: pEY80
Purpose: flp-18(AVA = 4.2-1k) fluorescent neural reporter driving nuclear mNeptune2.5 expression (refer to NeuroPAL paper for expression)
Depositing lab: Oliver Hobert & Eviatar Yemini. Depositing organization: Columbia University. Publication: NeuroPAL: A Multicolor Atlas for Whole-Brain Neuronal Identification in C. elegans. Yemini E, Lin A, Nejatbakhsh A, Varol E, Sun R, Mena GE, Samuel ADT, Paninski L, Venkatachalam V, Hobert O. Cell. 2021 Jan 7;184(1):272-288.e11. doi: 10.1016/j.cell.2020.12.012. Epub 2020 Dec 29. PubMed 33378642.
Backbone
  Vector backbone: pPD95.62
  Vector type: Worm Expression
Growth in bacteria
  Bacterial resistance: Ampicillin, 100 μg/mL
  Growth temperature: 37°C
  Growth strain: DH5alpha
  Copy number: Unknown
Gene/Insert
  Gene/Insert name: flp-18(AVA = 4.2-1k)
  Species: C. elegans (nematode)
  Mutation: None
  Entrez Gene: flp-18 (a.k.a. CELE_Y48D7A.2)
  Cloning method: Gibson Cloning
Terms and licenses: Academic/Nonprofit Terms; Industry Terms: Not Available to Industry
How to cite: pEY80 was a gift from Oliver Hobert & Eviatar Yemini (Addgene plasmid # 191075 ; http://n2t.net/addgene:191075 ; RRID:Addgene_191075)
