[The description below was written by a language model from this plasmid's Addgene catalogue record and pLannotate feature annotations shown in this document.]
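Description:
pEY80 is a C. elegans expression plasmid built on the pPD95.62 backbone, one of the Fire-lab-style worm reporter vectors, and assembled by Gibson cloning. It is propagated in E. coli through a high-copy ColE1/pUC-type origin and selected with ampicillin via the β-lactamase (AmpR) gene and its own promoter. The feature table also picks up typical pUC-derived remnants: fragments of the multiple cloning site, lacZα, lacI, rop and bom, plus the lac promoter, operator and CAP binding site. None of these has any stated role in the worm.

The payload is a transcriptional reporter. The insert is a cis-regulatory fragment from the C. elegans neuropeptide gene flp-18, labelled "AVA = 4.2-1k", which suggests a promoter sub-fragment chosen for expression in the AVA interneurons, although the record defers to the NeuroPAL publication for the actual expression pattern. This fragment is not annotated, but it presumably occupies the roughly 3 kb unannotated stretch between the MCS remnant and the reporter. Downstream lies the full coding sequence of mNeptune2.5, a monomeric far-red fluorescent protein derived from Entacmaea quadricolor. The catalogue entry describes its expression as nuclear. No localization signal is annotated as such, though a short match to worm-optimized GFP sits immediately upstream of the fluorophore. A small aex-5 match after the reporter falls in the region where a 3' UTR would be expected, but the record does not identify the 3' element.

The plasmid is one of the reporters from the NeuroPAL project, in which multiple neuron-type-specific promoters drive spectrally distinct fluorophores to produce a multicolour map for identifying neurons across the C. elegans nervous system.
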