Features (pLannotate 1.2.2; 14 found; start..end, strand, type, name):
    152..169     -  misc_feature   MCS (fragment): pUC18/19 multiple cloning site
   3376..3394    -  CDS            lacZα (fragment): LacZα fragment of β-galactosidase; lacZ fragment
   3549..3599    +  CDS            mEGFP (fragment): monomeric enhanced GFP, optimized with synthetic introns for expression in C. elegans
   3606..4436    +  CDS            mNeptune2.5: mNeptune2.5 is a basic (constitutively fluorescent) red fluorescent protein published in 2014, derived from Entacmaea quadricolor. It is reported to be a rapidly-maturing monomer with moderate acid sensitivity.
   5033..5185    +  CDS            aex-5 (fragment): AEX5_CAEEL - Also known as kpc-3 From Caenorhabditis elegans.
   5313..5348    +  CDS            rop (fragment): Rop protein, which maintains plasmids at low copy number; rop
   5450..5549    +  misc_feature   bom (fragment): basis of mobility region from pBR322
   5647..5751    +  promoter       AmpR promoter: bla
   5752..6612    +  CDS            AmpR: β-lactamase; bla; confers resistance to ampicillin, carbenicillin, and related antibiotics
   6783..7371    +  rep_origin     ori: high-copy-number ColE1/pMB1/pBR322/pUC origin of replication
   7554..7646    +  CDS            lacI (fragment): lac repressor; lacI; The lac repressor binds to the lac operator to inhibit transcription in E. coli. This inhibition can be relieved by adding lactose or isopropyl-β-D-thiogalactopyranoside (IPTG).
   7659..7680    +  protein_bind   CAP binding site: CAP binding activates transcription in the presence of cAMP. E. coli catabolite activator protein
   7695..7725    +  promoter       lac promoter: promoter for the E. coli lac operon
   7733..7749    +  protein_bind   lac operator: The lac repressor binds to the lac operator to inhibit transcription in E. coli. This inhibition can be relieved by adding lactose or isopropyl-β-D-thiogalactopyranoside (IPTG). lac repressor encoded by lacI
>Addgene plasmid #191075 | pEY80 | addgene full sequence | sequence record 376014 | Addgene NGS Result
TCACACAGGAAACAGCTATGACCATGATTACGCCAAGCTGTAAGTTTAAACATGATCTTACTAACTAACT
ATTCTCATTTAAATTTTCAGAGCTTAAAAATGGCTGAAATCACTCACAACGATGGATACGCTAACAACTT
GGAAATGAAATAAGCTTGCATGCCTGCAGAAATCTGTCACATACTGCTCGAATCGGAGGTAGGTTTGAAA
AACATGCAATTCATTTCCAAAATATGACGAATTTTGAAAAAAAAAAATAGAAAAGAAACTCAATTAAATT
ACCTTATTTTTTCTAGTACGTCAATTTTGACTTGCACTTAAAATCTGCATTTTAAAAATGAAAATTCAGT
GCAGCTGCAGTGCAGTGCGGCTATTATTTTCGGCATTTTTGCAAAACTTACACACCACCGTTATAAGAAA
ATATTTGTCTTTTTTTTTAAATTTTTATTCAGTCGTTATTCGAAAAAGACTTACAGTACCTTGCTGAATT
CCTTCCGCATTGCGCTAAAATTTACCGATTGCAAAATAATCTTACATGCTATAGTAATAAAAAATTTACA
TACTTGCCATTTCATTTCATTTAATTATTTCATCCAATTTATCTTGATCAGTATTACTCTTTGTTAAAAA
TTCCACTGTTCAATTTTTACATTTCAGTTGTTTTAATATCGAAGTGCACAAGAAGCGCGAACATAATGGA
CACCATCGCTCAAAAATTATGCTTCTAGTTGTAGTTCCTCGAGCATTTTTGATCTCAAAAGACATTTCCA
AGAGCAATAATTGCCATTTTTGAGCTACAAGTACCATATCCTGCTCATAATTCATGTTCCACCACTCCCT
AAAGTTTTTTCTTTGGAATTCCCCAGACTTTGCGCCTAAAATTCTCGTTATTCTCTCCAATTCAATTGGC
TCAATTCAACTGACTAGATTTCAGTGATGTAGGTAGCGCGGAACTCAGTATTAAGAGAGGACTCAACTCA
GTTTCTAATCCAATTTCAACAAATTCTAAGACACCGAAACGCTGCAGGTCTCGTAGAGCCTACGTGTTGA
CAGGTTCTTCCTTTTCAATCTATTTCCGTCGATATTCCGGCGTCATTTAGTTGAAAATGAGTGAAAAAAT
GCGATCTGACGCGAATTCACGTGAACTCGAAAATTCGAGAATGTAATCATTAAGTTTCCAAACACCAAGT
TCTCTTTCGAAACCAAGTCAATAGAAAAATGAGACACCCACGAGAAGAAGGTTGGTCCGAAAAAAGAAAC
TAAAGAAGTTATTTATTTCTCTTTTTGATGTTTGTTGAGCAGAATATGATTTAGTTAAGCACATCTGATT
TCAACGCCGATGAATGAGGTCGTAGGCGTCACGTTCAATTTGATCTGATTTGTTCAGTGCTTACGAGTAG
AAATTCTAAATATGATGTTACTTTTTGGTTCTGTAAGATGGAGCTGGGTATACATGTGGTGCACGGCAAT
CGCTATTTGGCAATTTCAGTCATTTCGGCAAATTCGGCAATTTTGGCGAATTCTCATATTTTGGAAATTT
TGGCAAATGCGGAAAATTTCAAAAACAAGCAATTACCAAATTTGCCAAACGCCGAAAAATTTAAAAAAAA
AACCGACATTTGCTGGTATTTTTTTTTAATCAGGATGCTAATTATGTAAGGTTAATCTATAAATTCTTGA
AACACACTTAACTTTGAAATTGAAATCACTGACATTTCGCGCATTCGCCGATAAAATCTCTAAATAAAAT
AATGTAAACTGTGTCCAGTTTTGGTACTTGTTTAGTATACCTGGTTCAAAATATTTTCCAATGCGTTTTC
CATTTATTTATTTTAGAAATGATCATTTAATTAAAACGTAAAATTCGCATTTTCAAGCTTAGAAACATTA
ATCCTAAGTCCAATATGGACAAAAAGAGTAGTGTATTAGTACCAAGTAAGAACCCTAAAAAAAAAATATT
CTAATTAAATTTTTGGCAAAATGCCACGTTTTTCTTTTTTTTCTCAACGGGGAAAAGTTGTGTTTCTTCC
CTTTTTATTAAATTTTTTGTTTTCCTTAGGCTAAGTACAACTTGAAATGGAACAGAAATTACATAAATTT
ATTGCTTTCACATTTTGCTCTTCTTCACTCAAATCTTGGACTCTTGCTTTTCACAAAAAAAACCTTATAA
ACAAAAATAAGACATCTGAAAAAATGATGAACTTCCTGTCAGTTTGTTCCAGTATCCTTCTTAAATTTCC
TTGTTTTCCACATCACAAAAATCCTACATCACGCTTCGACTCATTTCCTGACAGTCATCACATCACCAAA
TGAATTTCTATTTTTACAATATAGTTGTAGTATTTTTGTCGAACATATATTGTTCTAACTAACTTCTTAA
AAAATTGTGCTCTTGACTGAACACAAATTTCTGCGTCGTTTCACGTTTACTTTTCTCAATTTTTTAAAAC
CAAAATTTAACTGCAAACTTCTGCATTGTTCTAAAAACTCACAGGTTATCTCAAAAAGATAAATTTCAAA
GTGAGATTTTTTTAAAAAAATTCCGGACTGTTTTTTGATTTTGATGTTTTTAATGAATTTTTAAAATTCT
TTATTAGTGCCTGAAATTAACAATAATTTTAAAGTTTGTCACACTGCGAATAAATTAATCTCACATTTCG
TATGTTTAGAAAGATGCATGAAACTCCGTCGTTCTTATGAAGTTAATTAAGACATGGCTAATTGAAAGCC
CACATGGTCATGAAAAAGTAAAACTTACAACTTTTTACTGAATATTAACCAGTCTCTATAAATATCCCAG
CTTAGCCGGAATAGGGTCACGAAAACATGAAAATAAAGCTTGAACCTATTGTTATGATTTTCAATGCCAC
CTTTTGCAGTTTAATATACACTATTACTACTTCTCAGTTCAAGTTCACTTCTGAGACGGAACCTTTATTT
TCTAACTTTCTTTAATCCTACTTTTTATGAGCCGAATGTTCTATTTTGTAAAATGATCAGATACAAGCCC
AAAGCTAATTTTGCCAATAAGTGTTAGTAGATCAATTGAATTACAATATAATGACCTGGGCGGAATAGAT
TTTTGCACTGATTTTTTTCCAAGCTTACTCTATGAATATTCATAGATCATCTTCAAAGGTAGCGTGTGTT
GTAGTTGTGTTTTGGCGGGTTCGTGTTATTTGACTCAGCTCAAGTAGATGTTGTAGTCTTCCCTCAATCA
ACGCGTGGGCTTGACCCTCTTTAAATTGAGTGGAAACCAGCCAATCTATTTGAAATCTACCCCCGAACCC
GGGATTGGCCAAAGGACCCAAAGGTATGTTTCGAATGATACTAACATAACATAGAACATTTTCAGGAGGA
CCCTTGGAGGGTACCGGTTTTCCCAGTCACGACGCGTGGTACCGAGCTCAGAAAAAATGACCGCTCCAAA
GAAGAAACGCAAAGTACCGAGCTCAGAAAAAATGACGGCACCTAAAAAGAAACGCAAAGTACCGGTCGCC
GAGAAGACAGCCCCAAAAAAGAAGCGTAAAGTTCCACGCGTCATGGGAGTAAGTTTAAACAGTTCGGTAC
TAACTAACCATACATATTTAAATTTTCAGCGCGCTGTCTCCAAGGGAGAGGAGCTCATCAAGGAGAACAT
GCACACCAAGCTCTACATGGAGGGAACCGTCAACAACCACCACTTCAAGTGCACCCACGAAGGGGAGGGC
AAGCCCTACGAGGGCACCCAGACCAACAGGATTAAGGTGGTGGAGGGAGGCCCCCTGCCGTTCGCATTCG
ACATCCTGGCCACCTGCTTTATGTACGGGAGCAAGACCTTCATCAACCACACCCAAGGAATCCCAGACTT
CTTCAAGCAATCCTTCGTAAGTTTAAACATGATTTTACTAACTAACTAATCTGATTTAAATTTTCAGCCT
GAGGGCTTCACATGGGAGAGAGTCACCACATACGAAGACGGGGGCGTGCTTACCGTTACCCAGGACACCA
GCCTCCAGGACGGCTGCTTGATCTACAACGTCAAGCTCAGAGGGGTGAACTTCCCATCCAACGGCCCTGT
GATGCAGAAGAAAACACTCGGCTGGGAGGCCAGTACCGAGACCCTGTACCCCGCTGACGGCGGCCTGGAA
GGCAGATGCGACATGGCCCTGAAGCTCGTGGGCGGGGGCCACCTGCACTGCAACCTGAAGACCACATACA
GATCCAAGAAACCCGCTAAGAACCTCAAGATGCCAGGAGTAAGTTTAAACATATATATACTAACTAACCC
TGATTATTTAAATTTTCAGGTCTACTTTGTGGACCGCAGACTGGAAAGAATCAAGGAGGCCGACAATGAG
ACCTACGTCGAGCAGCACGAGGTGGCTGTGGCCAGATACTGCGACCTCCCTAGCAAACTGGGGCACAAAC
TTAATGGCATGGACGAGCTGTACAAGTAAGCGCCGGTCGCTACCATTACCAACTTGTCTGGTGTCAAAAA
TAATAGGGGCCGCTGTCATCAGAGTAAGTTTAAACTGAGTTCTACTAACTAACGAGTAATATTTAAATTT
TCAGCATCTCGCGCCCGTGCCTCTGACTTCTAAGTCCAATTACTCTTCAACATCCCTACATGCTCTTTCT
CCCTGTGCTCCCACCCCCTATTTTTGTTATTATCAAAAAACTTCTCTTAATTTCTTTGTTTTTTAGCTTC
TTTTAAGTCACCTCTAACAATGAAATTGTGTAGATTCAAAAATAGAATTAATTCGTAATAAAAAGTCGAA
AAAAATTGTGCTCCCTCCCCCCATTAATAATAATTCTATCCCAAAATCTACACAATGTTCTGTGTACACT
TCTTATGTTTTTTACTTCTGATAAATTTTTTTGAAACATCATAGAAAAAACCGCACACAAAATACCTTAT
CATATGTTACGTTTCAGTTTATGACCGCAATTTTTATTTCTTCGCACGTCTGGGCCTCTCATGACGTCAA
ATCATGCTCATCGTGAAAAAGTTTTGGAGTATTTTTGGAATTTTTCAATCAAGTGAAAGTTTATGAAATT
AATTTTCCTGCTTTTGCTTTTTGGGGTTTCCCCTATTGTTTGTCAAGATTTCGAGGACGGCGTTTTTCTT
GCTAAAATCACAAGTATTGATGAGCACGATGCAAGAAAGATCGGAAGAAGGTTTGGGTTTGAGGCTCAGT
GGAAGGTGAGTAGAAGTTGATAATTTGAAAGTGGAGTAGTGTCTATGGGGTTTTTGCCTTAAATGACAGA
ATACATTCCCAATATACCAAACATAACTGTTTCCTACTAGTCGGCCGTACGGGCCCTTTCGTCTCGCGCG
TTTCGGTGATGACGGTGAAAACCTCTGACACATGCAGCTCCCGGAGACGGTCACAGCTTGTCTGTAAGCG
GATGCCGGGAGCAGACAAGCCCGTCAGGGCGCGTCAGCGGGTGTTGGCGGGTGTCGGGGCTGGCTTAACT
ATGCGGCATCAGAGCAGATTGTACTGAGAGTGCACCATATGCGGTGTGAAATACCGCACAGATGCGTAAG
GAGAAAATACCGCATCAGGCGGCCTTAAGGGCCTCGTGATACGCCTATTTTTATAGGTTAATGTCATGAT
AATAATGGTTTCTTAGACGTCAGGTGGCACTTTTCGGGGAAATGTGCGCGGAACCCCTATTTGTTTATTT
TTCTAAATACATTCAAATATGTATCCGCTCATGAGACAATAACCCTGATAAATGCTTCAATAATATTGAA
AAAGGAAGAGTATGAGTATTCAACATTTCCGTGTCGCCCTTATTCCCTTTTTTGCGGCATTTTGCCTTCC
TGTTTTTGCTCACCCAGAAACGCTGGTGAAAGTAAAAGATGCTGAAGATCAGTTGGGTGCACGAGTGGGT
TACATCGAACTGGATCTCAACAGCGGTAAGATCCTTGAGAGTTTTCGCCCCGAAGAACGTTTTCCAATGA
TGAGCACTTTTAAAGTTCTGCTATGTGGCGCGGTATTATCCCGTATTGACGCCGGGCAAGAGCAACTCGG
TCGCCGCATACACTATTCTCAGAATGACTTGGTTGAGTACTCACCAGTCACAGAAAAGCATCTTACGGAT
GGCATGACAGTAAGAGAATTATGCAGTGCTGCCATAACCATGAGTGATAACACTGCGGCCAACTTACTTC
TGACAACGATCGGAGGACCGAAGGAGCTAACCGCTTTTTTGCACAACATGGGGGATCATGTAACTCGCCT
TGATCGTTGGGAACCGGAGCTGAATGAAGCCATACCAAACGACGAGCGTGACACCACGATGCCTGTAGCA
ATGGCAACAACGTTGCGCAAACTATTAACTGGCGAACTACTTACTCTAGCTTCCCGGCAACAATTAATAG
ACTGGATGGAGGCGGATAAAGTTGCAGGACCACTTCTGCGCTCGGCCCTTCCGGCTGGCTGGTTTATTGC
TGATAAATCTGGAGCCGGTGAGCGTGGGTCTCGCGGTATCATTGCAGCACTGGGGCCAGATGGTAAGCCC
TCCCGTATCGTAGTTATCTACACGACGGGGAGTCAGGCAACTATGGATGAACGAAATAGACAGATCGCTG
AGATAGGTGCCTCACTGATTAAGCATTGGTAACTGTCAGACCAAGTTTACTCATATATACTTTAGATTGA
TTTAAAACTTCATTTTTAATTTAAAAGGATCTAGGTGAAGATCCTTTTTGATAATCTCATGACCAAAATC
CCTTAACGTGAGTTTTCGTTCCACTGAGCGTCAGACCCCGTAGAAAAGATCAAAGGATCTTCTTGAGATC
CTTTTTTTCTGCGCGTAATCTGCTGCTTGCAAACAAAAAAACCACCGCTACCAGCGGTGGTTTGTTTGCC
GGATCAAGAGCTACCAACTCTTTTTCCGAAGGTAACTGGCTTCAGCAGAGCGCAGATACCAAATACTGTT
CTTCTAGTGTAGCCGTAGTTAGGCCACCACTTCAAGAACTCTGTAGCACCGCCTACATACCTCGCTCTGC
TAATCCTGTTACCAGTGGCTGCTGCCAGTGGCGATAAGTCGTGTCTTACCGGGTTGGACTCAAGACGATA
GTTACCGGATAAGGCGCAGCGGTCGGGCTGAACGGGGGGTTCGTGCACACAGCCCAGCTTGGAGCGAACG
ACCTACACCGAACTGAGATACCTACAGCGTGAGCTATGAGAAAGCGCCACGCTTCCCGAAGGGAGAAAGG
CGGACAGGTATCCGGTAAGCGGCAGGGTCGGAACAGGAGAGCGCACGAGGGAGCTTCCAGGGGGAAACGC
CTGGTATCTTTATAGTCCTGTCGGGTTTCGCCACCTCTGACTTGAGCGTCGATTTTTGTGATGCTCGTCA
GGGGGGCGGAGCCTATGGAAAAACGCCAGCAACGCGGCCTTTTTACGGTTCCTGGCCTTTTGCTGGCCTT
TTGCTCACATGTTCTTTCCTGCGTTATCCCCTGATTCTGTGGATAACCGTATTACCGCCTTTGAGTGAGC
TGATACCGCTCGCCGCAGCCGAACGACCGAGCGCAGCGAGTCAGTGAGCGATGAAGCGGAAGAGCGCCCA
ATACGCAAACCGCCTCTCCCCGCGCGTTGGCCGATTCATTAATGCAGCTGGCACGACAGGTTTCCCGACT
GGAAAGCGGGCAGTGAGCGCAACGCAATTAATGTGAGTTAGCTCACTCATTAGGCACCCCAGGCTTTACA
CTTTATGCTTCCGGCTCGTATGTTGTGTGGAATTGTGAGCGGATAACAATT
